Addgene plasmid #239917: LLP995
Purpose: sgRNA-E compatible with TCTP-SynPro-04, TCTP-SynPro-06 and CaMV 35S-SynPro-03 as Level-0 part (Golden Gate cloning)
Depositing lab: Ryan Lister. Depositing organization: University of Western Australia. Publication: CRISPRi-based circuits to control gene expression in plants. Khan MA, Herring G, Zhu JY, Oliva M, Fourie E, Johnston B, Zhang Z, Potter J, Pineda L, Pflueger J, Swain T, Pflueger C, Lloyd JPB, Secco D, Small I, Kidd BN, Lister R. Nat Biotechnol. 2025 Mar;43(3):416-430. doi: 10.1038/s41587-024-02236-w. Epub 2024 May 20. PubMed 38769424.
Backbone
  Vector backbone: pAGM9121
  Vector type: Synthetic Biology
Growth in bacteria
  Bacterial resistance: Spectinomycin, 50 μg/mL
  Growth temperature: 30°C
  Growth strain: DH5alpha
  Copy number: High Copy
Gene/Insert
  Gene/Insert name: sgRNA-E
  gRNA/shRNA sequence: Unspecified
  Species: Synthetic
  Mutation: N/A
  Cloning method: Restriction Enzyme; 5′ cloning site Unknown (unknown if destroyed)
Terms and licenses: Academic/Nonprofit Terms; Industry Terms: Not Available to Industry
How to cite: LLP995 was a gift from Ryan Lister (Addgene plasmid # 239917 ; http://n2t.net/addgene:239917 ; RRID:Addgene_239917)
