[The description below was written by a language model from this plasmid's Addgene catalogue record and pLannotate feature annotations shown in this document.]
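Description:
LLP995 is a small (about 2.2 kb) Level-0 Golden Gate part plasmid built on the pAGM9121 backbone, a standard acceptor vector used in modular (MoClo-type) cloning for synthetic biology. It is propagated in E. coli from a high-copy ColE1/pUC-type origin of replication and is selected with spectinomycin. The resistance comes from the aadA aminoglycoside adenylyltransferase gene, which also confers streptomycin resistance. The annotated fragments of a class 1 integron Pc promoter and of a gentamicin acetyltransferase gene just upstream of aadA look like remnants of the integron context from which the marker cassette was derived, with the Pc element presumably driving its expression. They are not functional payload.

The insert is a synthetic single guide RNA designated sgRNA-E. The only payload feature annotated is the Streptococcus pyogenes Cas9 guide RNA scaffold. The spacer sequence is listed as unspecified, and no promoter or terminator for the guide is annotated. This fits a basic part that supplies only the sgRNA module, with regulatory elements added at higher assembly levels. According to the record, sgRNA-E is designed to be compatible with the synthetic promoters TCTP-SynPro-04, TCTP-SynPro-06 and CaMV 35S-SynPro-03, which suggests that these engineered plant promoters carry its target sites. The plasmid belongs to a toolkit for building CRISPR interference-based gene circuits in plants, in which guide RNAs direct a Cas9-derived repressor to synthetic promoters to control their output. It is meant as a reusable building block for assembling transcription units and multigene constructs, not as a vector for direct expression.
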