Features (pLannotate 1.2.2; 5 found; start..end, strand, type, name):
     23..46      +  promoter       Pc promoter (fragment): intI1 (promoter lies within the coding sequence); class 1 integron promoter
    222..278     +  CDS            GmR (fragment): gentamycin acetyltransferase; aacC1; confers resistance to gentamycin
    289..1076    +  CDS            SmR (fragment): aminoglycoside adenylyltransferase (Murphy, 1985); aadA; confers resistance to spectinomycin and streptomycin
   1417..2005    +  rep_origin     ori: high-copy-number ColE1/pMB1/pBR322/pUC origin of replication
   2098..2173    +  misc_RNA       gRNA scaffold: guide RNA scaffold for the Streptococcus pyogenes CRISPR/Cas9 system
>Addgene plasmid #239917 | LLP995 | addgene full sequence | sequence record 486316 | Addgene NGS Result
GTGCCGAGGCACGAACCCAGTGGACATAAGCCTGTTCGGTTCGTAAGCTGTAATGCAAGTAGCGTATGCG
CTCACGCAACTGGTCCAGAACCTTGACCGAACGCAGCGGTGGTAACGGCGCAGTGGCGGTTTTCATGGCT
TGTTATGACTGTTTTTTTGGGGTACAGTCTATGCCTCGGGCATCCAAGCAGCAAGCGCGTTACGCCGTGG
GTCGATGTTTGATGTTATGGAGCAGCAACGATGTTACGCAGCAGGGCAGTCGCCCTAAAACAAAGTTAAA
CATCATGGGGGAAGCGGTGATCGCCGAAGTATCGACTCAACTATCAGAGGTAGTTGGCGTCATCGAGCGC
CATCTCGAACCGACGTTGCTGGCCGTACATTTGTACGGCTCCGCAGTGGATGGCGGCCTGAAGCCACACA
GCGATATTGATTTGCTGGTTACGGTGACCGTAAGGCTTGATGAAACAACGCGGCGAGCTTTGATCAACGA
CCTTTTGGAAACTTCGGCTTCCCCTGGAGAGAGCGAGATTCTCCGCGCTGTAGAAGTCACCATTGTTGTG
CACGACGACATCATTCCGTGGCGTTATCCAGCTAAGCGCGAACTGCAATTTGGAGAATGGCAGCGCAATG
ACATTCTTGCAGGTATCTTCGAGCCAGCCACGATCGACATTGATCTGGCTATCTTGCTGACAAAAGCAAG
AGAACATAGCGTTGCCTTGGTAGGTCCAGCGGCGGAGGAACTCTTTGATCCGGTTCCTGAACAGGATCTA
TTTGAGGCGCTAAATGAAACCTTAACGCTATGGAACTCGCCGCCCGACTGGGCTGGCGATGAGCGAAATG
TAGTGCTTACGTTGTCCCGCATTTGGTACAGCGCAGTAACCGGCAAAATCGCGCCGAAGGATGTCGCTGC
CGACTGGGCAATGGAGCGCCTGCCGGCCCAGTATCAGCCCGTCATACTTGAAGCTAGACAGGCTTATCTT
GGACAAGAAGAAGATCGCTTGGCCTCGCGCGCAGATCAGTTGGAAGAATTTGTCCATTACGTGAAAGGCG
AGATCACCAAGGTAGTCGGCAAATAATGTCTAGCTAGAAATTCGTTCAAGCCGACGCCGCTTCGCGGCGC
GGCTTAACTCAAGCGTTAGATGCACTAAGCACATAATTGCTCACAGCCAAACTATCAGGTCAAGTCTGCT
TTTATTATTTTTAAGCGTGCATAATAAGCCCTACACAAATTGGGAGATATATCATGCTGTCAGACCAAGT
TTACTCATATATACTTTAGATTGATTTAAAACTTCATTTTTAATTTAAAAGGATCTAGGTGAAGATCCTT
TTTGATAATCTCATGACCAAAATCCCTTAACGTGAGTTTTCGTTCCACTGAGCGTCAGACCCCGTAGAAA
AGATCAAAGGATCTTCTTGAGATCCTTTTTTTCTGCGCGTAATCTGCTGCTTGCAAACAAAAAAACCACC
GCTACCAGCGGTGGTTTGTTTGCCGGATCAAGAGCTACCAACTCTTTTTCCGAAGGTAACTGGCTTCAGC
AGAGCGCAGATACCAAATACTGTTCTTCTAGTGTAGCCGTAGTTAGGCCACCACTTCAAGAACTCTGTAG
CACCGCCTACATACCTCGCTCTGCTAATCCTGTTACCAGTGGCTGCTGCCAGTGGCGATAAGTCGTGTCT
TACCGGGTTGGACTCAAGACGATAGTTACCGGATAAGGCGCAGCGGTCGGGCTGAACGGGGGGTTCGTGC
ACACAGCCCAGCTTGGAGCGAACGACCTACACCGAACTGAGATACCTACAGCGTGAGCTATGAGAAAGCG
CCACGCTTCCCGAAGGGAGAAAGGCGGACAGGTATCCGGTAAGCGGCAGGGTCGGAACAGGAGAGCGCAC
GAGGGAGCTTCCAGGGGGAAACGCCTGGTATCTTTATAGTCCTGTCGGGTTTCGCCACCTCTGACTTGAG
CGTCGATTTTTGTGATGCTCGTCAGGGGGGCGGAGCCTATGGAAAAACGCCAGCAACGCGGCCTTTTTAC
GGTTCCTGCACTCTGTGGTCTCATACTGTTCACTGCCGTATAGGCAGCATTGCCATACACCTTGAGGGTT
TTAGAGCTAGAAATAGCAAGTTAAAATAAGGCTAGTCCGTTATCAACTTGAAAAAGTGGCACCGAGTCGG
TGCGTTCACTGCCGTATAGGCAGGCTTCGAGACCACGAA
